LOCUS       Exported 6604 bp ds-DNA circular SYN 12-MAY-2021
DEFINITION  Yeast expression plasmid for SARS-CoV-2 helicase.
ACCESSION   .
VERSION     .
KEYWORDS    pGBW-m4046248
SOURCE      synthetic DNA construct
  ORGANISM  synthetic DNA construct
REFERENCE   1 (bases 1 to 6604)
  TITLE     SARS-CoV-2 protein Yeast expression constructs, tagged, for protein
            expression and/or purification
REFERENCE   2 (bases 1 to 6604)
  AUTHORS   .
  TITLE     Direct Submission
  JOURNAL   Exported May 12, 2021 from SnapGene Server 1.1.58
            http://www.snapgene.com
FEATURES             Location/Qualifiers
     source          1..6604
                     /organism="synthetic DNA construct"
                     /mol_type="other DNA"
     promoter        55..462
                     /gene="S. cerevisiae TEF1"
                     /label=TEF1 promoter
                     /note="promoter for EF-1-alpha"
     CDS             2276..2293
                     /codon_start=1
                     /product="thrombin recognition and cleavage site"
                     /label=thrombin site
                     /translation="LVPRGS"
     CDS             2294..2359
                     /codon_start=1
                     /product="three tandem FLAG(R) epitope tags, followed by an
                     enterokinase cleavage site"
                     /label=3xFLAG
                     /translation="DYKDHDGDYKDHDIDYKDDDDK"
     primer_bind     complement(2404..2422)
                     /label=CYC1
                     /note="CYC1 transcription termination signal, reverse
                     primer"
     CDS             2773..3576
                     /codon_start=1
                     /gene="S. cerevisiae URA3"
                     /product="orotidine-5'-phosphate decarboxylase, required
                     for uracil biosynthesis"
                     /label=URA3
                     /note="yeast auxotrophic marker, counterselectable with
                     5-fluoroorotic acid (5-FOA)"
                     /translation="MSKATYKERAATHPSPVAAKLFNIMHEKQTNLCASLDVRTTKELL
                     ELVEALGPKICLLKTHVDILTDFSMEGTVKPLKALSAKYNFLLFEDRKFADIGNTVKLQ
                     YSAGVYRIAEWADITNAHGVVGPGIVSGLKQAAEEVTKEPRGLLMLAELSCKGSLSTGE
                     YTKGTVDIAKSDKDFVIGFIAQRDMGGRDEGYDWLIMTPGVGLDDKGDALGQQYRTVDD
                     VVSTGSDIIIVGRGLFAKGRDAKVEGERYRKAGWEAYLRRCGQQN"
     rep_origin      3659..4641
                     /label=2u ori
                     /note="yeast 2u plasmid origin of replication"
     terminator      4719..4748
                     /label=T3Te terminator
                     /note="phage T3 early transcription terminator"
     rep_origin      4770..5357
                     /direction=RIGHT
                     /label=ori
                     /note="high-copy-number ColE1/pMB1/pBR322/pUC origin of
                     replication"
     terminator      5369..5396
                     /label=T7Te terminator
                     /note="phage T7 early transcription terminator"
     CDS             complement(5420..5611)
                     /codon_start=1
                     /gene="rop"
                     /product="Rop protein, which maintains plasmids at low copy
                     number"
                     /label=rop
                     /translation="MTKQEKTALNMARFIRSQTLTLLEKLNELDADEQADICESLHDHA
                     DELYRSCLARFGDDGENL"
     CDS             complement(5612..6472)
                     /codon_start=1
                     /gene="bla"
                     /product="beta-lactamase"
                     /label=AmpR
                     /note="confers resistance to ampicillin, carbenicillin, and
                     related antibiotics"
                     /translation="MSIQHFRVALIPFFAAFCLPVFAHPETLVKVKDAEDQLGARVGYI
                     ELDLNSGKILESLRPEERFPMMSTFKVLLCGAVLSRIDAGQEQLGRRIHYSQNDLVEYS
                     PVTEKHLTDGMTVRELCSAAITMSDNTAANLLLATIGGPKELTAFLHNMGDHVTRLDRW
                     EPELNEAIPNDERDTTMPVAMATTLRKLLTGELLTLASRQQLIDWMEADKVAGSLLRSA
                     LPAGWFIADKSGAGERGSRGIIAALGPDGKPSRIVVIYTTGSQATMDERNRQIAEIGAS
                     LIKHW"
     primer_bind     6235..6254
                     /label=Amp-R
                     /note="Ampicillin resistance gene, reverse primer"
     promoter        complement(6473..6575)
                     /label=cat promoter
                     /note="promoter of the E. coli cat gene encoding
                     chloramphenicol acetyltransferase"
     terminator      6576..3
                     /label=tonB terminator
                     /note="bidirectional E. coli tonB-P14 transcription
                     terminator"
ORIGIN
        1 actttctgct atggaggtca ggtatgattt aaatggtcag ttagagcggc cgccccacac
       61 accatagctt caaaatgttt ctactccttt tttactcttc cagattttct cggactccgc
      121 gcatcgccgt accacttcaa aacacccaag cacagcatac taaatttccc ctctttcttc
      181 ctctagggtg tcgttaatta cccgtactaa aggtttggaa aagaaaaaag agaccgcctc
      241 gtttcttttt cttcgtcgaa aaaggcaata aaaattttta tcacgtttct ttttcttgaa
      301 aatttttttt tttgattttt ttctctttcg atgacctccc attgatattt aagttaataa
      361 acggtcttca atttctcaag tttcagtttc atttttcttg ttctattaca acttttttta
      421 cttcttgctc attagaaaga aagcatagca atctaatcta agttttaatt acaaaatggt
      481 tggggcttgt gttctttgca attcacagac ttcattaaga tgtggtgctt gcatacgtag
      541 accattctta tgttgtaaat gctgttacga ccatgtcata tcaacatcac ataaattagt
      601 cttgtctgtt aatccgtatg tttgcaatgc tccaggttgt gatgtcacag atgtgactca
      661 actttactta ggaggtatga gctattattg taaatcacat aaaccaccca ttagttttcc
      721 attgtgtgct aatggacaag tttttggttt atataaaaat acatgtgttg gtagcgataa
      781 tgttactgac tttaatgcaa ttgcaacatg tgactggaca aatgctggtg attacatttt
      841 agctaacacc tgtactgaaa gactcaagct ttttgcagca gaaacgctca aagctactga
      901 ggagacattt aaactgtctt atggtattgc tactgtacgt gaagtgctgt ctgacagaga
      961 attacatctt tcatgggaag ttggtaaacc tagaccacca cttaaccgaa attatgtctt
     1021 tactggttat cgtgtaacta aaaacagtaa agtacaaata ggagagtaca cctttgaaaa
     1081 aggtgactat ggtgatgctg ttgtttaccg aggtacaaca acttacaaat taaatgttgg
     1141 tgattatttt gtgctgacat cacatacagt aatgccatta agtgcaccta cactagtgcc
     1201 acaagagcac tatgttagaa ttactggctt atacccaaca ctcaatatct cagatgagtt
     1261 ttctagcaat gttgcaaatt atcaaaaggt tggtatgcaa aagtattcta cactccaggg
     1321 accacctggt actggtaaga gtcattttgc tattggccta gctctctact acccttctgc
     1381 tcgcatagtg tatacagctt gctctcatgc cgctgttgat gcactatgtg agaaggcatt
     1441 aaaatatttg cctatagata aatgtagtag aattatacct gcacgtgctc gtgtagagtg
     1501 ttttgataaa ttcaaagtga attcaacatt agaacagtat gtcttttgta ctgtaaatgc
     1561 attgcctgag acgacagcag atatagttgt ctttgatgaa atttcaatgg ccacaaatta
     1621 tgatttgagt gttgtcaatg ccagattacg tgctaagcac tatgtgtaca ttggcgaccc
     1681 tgctcaatta cctgcaccac gcacattgct aactaagggc acactagaac cagaatattt
     1741 caattcagtg tgtagactta tgaaaactat aggtccagac atgttcctcg gaacttgtcg
     1801 gcgttgtcct gctgaaattg ttgacactgt gagtgctttg gtttatgata ataagcttaa
     1861 agcacataaa gacaaatcag ctcaatgctt taaaatgttt tataagggtg ttatcacgca
     1921 tgatgtttca tctgcaatta acaggccaca aataggcgtg gtaagagaat tccttacacg
     1981 taaccctgct tggagaaaag ctgtctttat ttcaccttat aattcacaga atgctgtagc
     2041 ctcaaagatt ttgggactac caactcaaac tgttgattca tcacagggct cagaatatga
     2101 ctatgtcata ttcactcaaa ccactgaaac agctcactct tgtaatgtaa acagatttaa
     2161 tgttgctatt accagagcaa aagtaggcat actttgcata atgtctgata gagaccttta
     2221 tgacaagttg caatttacaa gtcttgaaat tccacgtagg aatgtggcaa ctttactcgt
     2281 gccgagaggt tctgattata aagatcatga tggtgattat aaagatcatg atattgatta
     2341 taaagatgat gatgataaat aaacaggccc cttttccttt gtcgatatca tgtaattagt
     2401 tatgtcacgc ttacattcac gccctcctcc cacatccgct ctaaccgaaa aggaaggagt
     2461 tagacaacct gaagtctagg tccctattta ttttttttaa tagttatgtt agtattaaga
     2521 acgttattta tatttcaaat ttttcttttt tttctgtaca aagcggccgc cgaaccacta
     2581 gtgcactgca gtacacggtt tccttgaaat ttttttgatt cggtaatctc cgaacagaag
     2641 gaagaacgaa ggaaggagca cagacttaga ttggtatata tacgcatatg tagtgttgaa
     2701 gaaacatgaa attgcccagt attcttaacc caactgcaca gaacaaaaac gtgcaggaaa
     2761 cgaagataaa tcatgtcgaa agctacatat aaggaacgtg ctgctactca tcctagtcct
     2821 gttgctgcca agctatttaa tatcatgcac gaaaagcaaa caaacttgtg tgcttcattg
     2881 gatgttcgta ccaccaagga attactggag ttagttgaag cattaggtcc caaaatttgt
     2941 ttactaaaaa cacatgtgga tatcttgact gatttttcca tggagggcac agttaagccg
     3001 ctaaaggcat tatccgccaa gtacaatttt ttactcttcg aggacagaaa atttgctgac
     3061 attggtaata cagtcaaatt gcagtactct gcgggtgtat acagaatagc agaatgggca
     3121 gacattacga atgcacacgg tgtggtgggc ccaggtattg ttagcggttt gaagcaggcg
     3181 gcagaagaag taacaaagga acctagaggc cttttgatgt tagcagaatt gtcatgcaag
     3241 ggctccctat ctactggaga atatactaag ggtactgttg acattgcgaa gagcgacaaa
     3301 gattttgtta tcggctttat tgctcaaaga gacatgggtg gaagagatga aggttacgat
     3361 tggttgatta tgacacccgg tgtgggttta gatgacaagg gagatgcatt gggtcaacag
     3421 tatagaaccg tggatgatgt ggtttctaca ggatctgaca ttattattgt tggaagagga
     3481 ctatttgcaa agggaaggga tgctaaggta gagggtgaac gttacagaaa agcaggctgg
     3541 gaagcatatt tgagaagatg cggccagcaa aactaaaaaa ctgtattata agtaaatgca
     3601 tgtatactaa actcacaaat tagagcttca atttaattat atcagttatt acccgagtaa
     3661 cgaagcatct gtgcttcatt ttgtagaaca aaaatgcaac gcgagagcgc taatttttca
     3721 aacaaagaat ctgagctgca tttttacaga acagaaatgc aacgcgaaag cgctatttta
     3781 ccaacgaaga atctgtgctt catttttgta aaacaaaaat gcaacgcgag agcgctaatt
     3841 tttcaaacaa agaatctgag ctgcattttt acagaacaga aatgcaacgc gagagcgcta
     3901 ttttaccaac aaagaatcta tacttctttt ttgttctaca aaaatgcatc ccgagagcgc
     3961 tatttttcta acaaagcatc ttagattact ttttttctcc tttgtgcgct ctataatgca
     4021 gtctcttgat aactttttgc actgtaggtc cgttaaggtt agaagaaggc tactttggtg
     4081 tctattttct cttccataaa aaaagcctga ctccacttcc cgcgtttact gattactagc
     4141 gaagctgcgg gtgcattttt tcaagataaa ggcatccccg attatattct ataccgatgt
     4201 ggattgcgca tactttgtga acagaaagtg atagcgttga tgattcttca ttggtcagaa
     4261 aattatgaac ggtttcttct attttgtctc tatatactac gtataggaaa tgtttacatt
     4321 ttcgtattgt tttcgattca ctctatgaat agttcttact acaatttttt tgtctaaaga
     4381 gtaatactag agataaacat aaaaaatgta gaggtcgagt ttagatgcaa gttcaaggag
     4441 cgaaaggtgg atgggtaggt tatataggga tatagcacag agatatatag caaagagata
     4501 cttttgagca atgtttgtgg aagcggtatt cgcaatattt tagtagctcg ttacagtccg
     4561 gtgcgttttt ggttttttga aagtgcgtca tcagagcgct tttggttttc aaaagcgctc
     4621 tgaagttcct atactttcta gctagagaat aggaacttcc cgagcggccg cgtgttacaa
     4681 gcttgactcc agcgtaactg gactgcaatc aactcactgg ctcaccttca cgggtgggcc
     4741 tttcttcggt agaaaatcaa aggatcttct tgagatcctt tttttctgcg cgtaatctgc
     4801 tgcttgcaaa caaaaaaacc accgctacca gcggtggttt gtttgccgga tcaagagcta
     4861 ccaactcttt ttccgaggta actggcttca gcagagcgca gataccaaat actgttcttc
     4921 tagtgtagcc gtagttaggc caccacttca agaactctgt agcaccgcct acatacctcg
     4981 ctctgctaat cctgttacca gtggctgctg ccagtggcga taagtcgtgt cttaccgggt
     5041 tggactcaag acgatagtta ccggataagg cgcagcggtc gggctgaacg gggggttcgt
     5101 gcacacagcc cagcttggag cgaacgacct acaccgaact gagataccta cagcgtgagc
     5161 tatgagaaag cgccacgctt cccgaaggga gaaaggcgga caggtatccg gtaagcggca
     5221 gggtcggaac aggagagcgc acgagggagc ttccaggggt aaacgcctgg tatctttata
     5281 gtcctgtcgg gtttcgccac ctctgacttg agcatcgatt tttgtgatgc tcgtcagggg
     5341 ggcggagcct atggaaaaac gccagcaacg cagaaaggcc cacccgaagg tgagccaggt
     5401 gattacattt gggccctcat cagaggtttt caccgtcatc accgaaacgc gcgaggcagc
     5461 tgcggtaaag ctcatcagcg tggtcgtgaa gcgattcaca gatgtctgcc tgttcatccg
     5521 cgtccagctc gttgagtttc tccagaagcg ttaatgtctg gcttctgata aagcgggcca
     5581 tgttaagggc ggttttttcc tgtttggtca cttaccaatg cttaatcagt gaggcaccta
     5641 tctcagcgat ctgtctattt cgttcatcca tagttgcctg actccccgtc gtgtagataa
     5701 ctacgatgcg ggagggctta ccatctggcc ccagtgctgc aatgataccg cgagacccac
     5761 gctcaccggc tccagattta tcagcaataa accagccagc cgggagggcc gagcgcagaa
     5821 gtgatcctgc aactttatcc gcctccatcc agtctattaa ttgttgccgg gaagctagag
     5881 taagtagttc gccagttaat agtttgcgca acgttgttgc cattgctaca ggcatcgtgg
     5941 tgtcacgctc gtcgtttggt atggcttcat tcagctccgg ttcccaacga tcaaggcgag
     6001 ttacatgatc ccccatgttg tgcaaaaaag cggttagctc cttcggtcct ccgatcgttg
     6061 ccagaagtaa gttggccgca gtgttatcac tcatggttat ggcagcactg cataattctc
     6121 ttactgtcat gccatccgtg agatgctttt ctgtgactgg tgagtactca accaagtcat
     6181 tctgagaata gtgtatgcgg cgaccgagtt gctcttgccc ggcgtcaata cgggataata
     6241 ccgcgccaca tagcagaact ttaaaagtgc tcatcattgg aaaacgttct tcggggcgta
     6301 aactctcaag gatcttaccg ctgttgagat ccagttcgat gtaacccact cgtgcaccca
     6361 actgatcttc agcatctttt actttcacca gcgtttctgg gtgagcaaaa acaggaaggc
     6421 aaaatgccgc aaaaaaggga ataagggcga cacggaaatg ttgaatactc attttagctt
     6481 ccttagctcc tgaaaatctc gataactcaa aaaatacgcc cggtagtgat cttatttcat
     6541 tatggtgaaa gttggaacct cttacgtgcc gatcaagtca aaagcctccg gtcggaggct
     6601 tttg
//
